Addgene plasmid #98159: pB-dCas9-PBE
Purpose: Expresses CRISPR base editor in maize
Depositing lab: Caixia Gao. Publication: Precise base editing in rice, wheat and maize with a Cas9-cytidine deaminase fusion. Zong Y, Wang Y, Li C, Zhang R, Chen K, Ran Y, Qiu JL, Wang D, Gao C. Nat Biotechnol. 2017 May;35(5):438-440. doi: 10.1038/nbt.3811. Epub 2017 Feb 27. PubMed 28244994.
Backbone
  Vector backbone: pBUE411
  Vector type: Plant Expression ; Maize
  Selectable markers: Basta
Growth in bacteria
  Bacterial resistance: Kanamycin, 50 μg/mL
  Growth temperature: 37°C
  Growth strain: NEB Stable
  Copy number: Unknown
Gene/Insert
  Gene/Insert name: NLS-APOBEC1-XTEN-dCas9-UGI-NLS
  Promoter: Ubi
  Cloning method: Gibson Cloning
  Sequencing primers: 5′ Unknown
Resource information
  A portion of this plasmid was derived from a plasmid made by: APOBEC1, XTEN, dCas9 (D10A and H840A) and UGI sequences were codon-optimized for cereal plants, and synthesized commercially (GenScript, Nanjing, China).
Terms and licenses: Academic/Nonprofit Terms; Industry Terms: Not Available to Industry
How to cite: pB-dCas9-PBE was a gift from Caixia Gao (Addgene plasmid # 98159 ; http://n2t.net/addgene:98159 ; RRID:Addgene_98159)
