[The description below was written by a language model from this plasmid's Addgene catalogue record and pLannotate feature annotations shown in this document.]
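Description:
pB-dCas9-PBE is a roughly 18 kb binary T-DNA plasmid built on the pBUE411 backbone for expressing a cytidine base editor in maize. Outside the T-DNA borders it carries a kanamycin resistance gene (aphA-3) and a ColE1/pBR322-type origin with the bom site for propagation in E. coli. It also has the pVS1 oriV, RepA and StaA functions, which normally support replication and stable maintenance in Agrobacterium. This arrangement is consistent with Agrobacterium-mediated delivery, although the record does not state the delivery route.

Between the nopaline-type right and left border repeats lie three functional units. The main payload is the fusion NLS-APOBEC1-XTEN-dCas9-UGI-NLS, driven by the maize polyubiquitin (Ubi) promoter and terminated by the pea rbcS-E9 terminator. Its components were codon-optimized for cereal plants. Rat APOBEC1 deaminates cytosine to uracil in the single-stranded DNA exposed when catalytically dead S. pyogenes Cas9 (D10A and H840A) binds its target. The phage PBS2 uracil glycosylase inhibitor blocks excision of that uracil, which favours C-to-T conversion without a double-strand break.

Upstream, a rice OsU3 snRNA promoter and an S. pyogenes gRNA scaffold flank a spectinomycin/streptomycin resistance (aadA) segment. This segment appears to be a placeholder to be replaced by a target spacer, and no specific guide is recorded.

Plant selection comes from a CaMV 35S promoter-bar-CaMV poly(A) cassette conferring Basta (phosphinothricin) tolerance. The lac-derived fragments are backbone remnants. The construct is used for targeted point mutagenesis in maize, as the dead-Cas9 version of the plant base editor.
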