Features (pLannotate 1.2.2; 29 found; start..end, strand, type, name):
     21..45      -  misc_feature   RB T-DNA repeat: right border repeat from nopaline C58 T-DNA
    111..265     -  CDS            lacZα (fragment): LacZα fragment of β-galactosidase; lacZ fragment
    331..710     +  promoter       OsU3 promoter: Oryza sativa (rice) snRNA U3 promoter
    728..751     +  promoter       Pc promoter (fragment): intI1 (promoter lies within the coding sequence); class 1 integron promoter
    927..983     +  CDS            GmR (fragment): gentamycin acetyltransferase; aacC1; confers resistance to gentamycin
    994..1781    +  CDS            SmR (fragment): aminoglycoside adenylyltransferase (Murphy, 1985); aadA; confers resistance to spectinomycin and streptomycin
   1933..2008    +  misc_RNA       gRNA scaffold: guide RNA scaffold for the Streptococcus pyogenes CRISPR/Cas9 system
   2312..4304    +  promoter       Ubi promoter: maize polyubiquitin gene promoter
   4336..5019    +  CDS            Apobec1: ABEC1_RAT - Experimental evidence at protein level: Swiss-Prot protein existence level 1. Catalytic component of the apolipoprotein B mRNA editing enzyme complex which is responsible for the postranscriptional editing of a CAA codon for Gln to a UAA codon for stop in the APOB mRNA. May also play a role in the epigenetic regulation of gene expression by participating in DNA demethylation. From Rattus norvegicus (Rat).
   5071..9171    +  CDS            cas9: CAS9_STRP1 - Also known as csn1 From Streptococcus pyogenes serotype M1.
   9241..9489    +  CDS            UGI: UNGI_BPPB2 - Experimental evidence at protein level: Swiss-Prot protein existence level 1. This protein binds specifically and reversibly to the host uracil-DNA glycosylase, preventing removal of uracil residues from PBS2 DNA by the host uracil-excision repair system. From Bacillus phage PBS2 (Bacteriophage PBS2).
   9533..10165   +  terminator     E9 terminator: terminator and polyadenylation signal from the pea rbcS-E9 gene
  10202..10224   -  protein_bind   lac operator (fragment): The lac repressor binds to the lac operator to inhibit transcription in E. coli. This inhibition can be relieved by adding lactose or isopropyl-β-D-thiogalactopyranoside (IPTG). lac repressor encoded by lacI
  10228..10258   -  promoter       lac promoter: promoter for the E. coli lac operon
  10273..10294   -  protein_bind   CAP binding site: CAP binding activates transcription in the presence of cAMP. E. coli catabolite activator protein
  10307..10395   -  CDS            lacI (fragment): lac repressor; lacI; The lac repressor binds to the lac operator to inhibit transcription in E. coli. This inhibition can be relieved by adding lactose or isopropyl-β-D-thiogalactopyranoside (IPTG).
  10485..10830   +  promoter       CaMV 35S promoter: strong constitutive promoter from cauliflower mosaic virus
  10782..10828   +  promoter       minimal CaMV 35S promoter: minimal 35S promoter from cauliflower mosaic virus
  10881..11429   +  CDS            bar: PAT_STRHY - Experimental evidence at protein level: Swiss-Prot protein existence level 1. Inactivates phosphinothricin (PPT) by transfer of an acetyl group from acetyl CoA. Can also acetylate demethylphosphinothricin but not PTT or glutamate. This enzyme is an effector of phosphinothricin tripeptide (PTT or bialaphos) resistance. From Streptomyces hygroscopicus. Introduced by genetic manipulation and expressed in glufosinate-tolerant maize by Dekalb Genetics.
  11439..11613   +  polyA_signal   CaMV poly(A) signal: cauliflower mosaic virus polyadenylation signal
  11691..11715   -  misc_feature   LB T-DNA repeat: left border repeat from nopaline C58 T-DNA
  12140..12934   +  CDS            KanR: aminoglycoside phosphotransferase; aphA-3; confers resistance to kanamycin
  13021..13609   +  rep_origin     ori: high-copy-number ColE1/pMB1/pBR322/pUC origin of replication
  13795..13935   -  misc_feature   bom: basis of mobility region from pBR322
  14037..14076   -  CDS            rop (fragment): Rop protein, which maintains plasmids at low copy number; rop
  14279..14473   -  rep_origin     pVS1 oriV: origin of replication for the Pseudomonas plasmid pVS1 (Heeb et al., 2000)
  14539..15612   -  CDS            pVS1 RepA: replication protein from the Pseudomonas plasmid pVS1 (Heeb et al., 2000)
  16041..16670   -  CDS            pVS1 StaA: stability protein from the Pseudomonas plasmid pVS1 (Heeb et al., 2000)
  17230..17631   -  CDS            Y4CG_SINFN (fragment): Protein inferred from homology: Swiss-Prot protein existence level 3. From Sinorhizobium fredii (strain NBRC 101917 / NGR234).
>Addgene plasmid #98159 | pB-dCas9-PBE | addgene full sequence | sequence record 182083 | Addgene NGS Result
TAAACGCTCTTTTCTCTTAGGTTTACCCGCCAATATATCCTGTCAAACACTGATAGTTTAAACTGAAGGC
GGGAAACGACAATCTGATCCAAGCTCAAGCTGCTCTAGCATTCGCCATTCAGGCTGCGCAACTGTTGGGA
AGGGCGATCGGTGCGGGCCTCTTCGCTATTACGCCAGCTGGCGAAAGGGGGATGTGCTGCAAGGCGATTA
AGTTGGGTAACGCCAGGGTTTTCCCAGTCACGACGTTGTAAAACGACGGCCAGTGCCAAGCTTAGTAATT
CATCCAGGTCTCCAAGTTCTAGGATTTTCAGAACTGCAACTTATTTTATCAAGGAATCTTTAAACATACG
AACAGATCACTTAAAGTTCTTCTGAAGCAACTTAAAGTTATCAGGCATGCATGGATCTTGGAGGAATCAG
ATGTGCAGTCAGGGACCATAGCACAAGACAGGCGTCTTCTACTGGTGCTACCAGCAAATGCTGGAAGCCG
GGAACACTGGGTACGTTGGAAACCACGTGATGTGAAGAAGTAAGATAAACTGTAGGAGAAAAGCATTTCG
TAGTGGGCCATGAAGCCTTTCAGGACATGTATTGCAGTATGGGCCGGCCCATTACGCAATTGGACGACAA
CAAAGACTAGTATTAGTACCACCTCGGCTATCCACATAGATCAAAGCTGATTTAAAAGAGTTGTGCAGAT
GATCCGTGGCGTGAGACCAACCCAGTGGACATAAGCCTGTTCGGTTCGTAAGCTGTAATGCAAGTAGCGT
ATGCGCTCACGCAACTGGTCCAGAACCTTGACCGAACGCAGCGGTGGTAACGGCGCAGTGGCGGTTTTCA
TGGCTTGTTATGACTGTTTTTTTGGGGTACAGTCTATGCCTCGGGCATCCAAGCAGCAAGCGCGTTACGC
CGTGGGTCGATGTTTGATGTTATGGAGCAGCAACGATGTTACGCAGCAGGGCAGTCGCCCTAAAACAAAG
TTAAACATCATGGGGGAAGCGGTGATCGCCGAAGTATCGACTCAACTATCAGAGGTAGTTGGCGTCATCG
AGCGCCATCTCGAACCGACGTTGCTGGCCGTACATTTGTACGGCTCCGCAGTGGATGGCGGCCTGAAGCC
ACACAGTGATATTGATTTGCTGGTTACGGTGACCGTAAGGCTTGATGAAACAACGCGGCGAGCTTTGATC
AACGACCTTTTGGAAACTTCGGCTTCCCCTGGAGAGAGCGAGATTCTCCGCGCTGTAGAAGTCACCATTG
TTGTGCACGACGACATCATTCCGTGGCGTTATCCAGCTAAGCGCGAACTGCAATTTGGAGAATGGCAGCG
CAATGACATTCTTGCAGGTATCTTCGAGCCAGCCACGATCGACATTGATCTGGCTATCTTGCTGACAAAA
GCAAGAGAACATAGCGTTGCCTTGGTAGGTCCAGCGGCGGAGGAACTCTTTGATCCGGTTCCTGAACAGG
ATCTATTTGAGGCGCTAAATGAAACCTTAACGCTATGGAACTCGCCGCCCGACTGGGCTGGCGATGAGCG
AAATGTAGTGCTTACGTTGTCCCGCATTTGGTACAGCGCAGTAACCGGCAAAATCGCGCCGAAGGATGTC
GCTGCCGACTGGGCAATGGAGCGCCTGCCGGCCCAGTATCAGCCCGTCATACTTGAAGCTAGACAGGCTT
ATCTTGGACAAGAAGAAGATCGCTTGGCCTCGCGCGCAGATCAGTTGGAAGAATTTGTCCACTACGTGAA
AGGCGAGATCACCAAGGTAGTCGGCAAATAATGTCTAGCTAGAAATTCGTTCAAGCCGACGCCGCTTCGC
GGCGCGGCTTAACTCAAGCGTTAGATGCACTAAGCACATAATTGCTCACAGCCAAACTATCAGGTCAAGT
CTGCTTTTATTATTTTTAAGCGTGCATAATAAGCCGGTCTCGGTTTTAGAGCTAGAAATAGCAAGTTAAA
ATAAGGCTAGTCCGTTATCAACTTGAAAAAGTGGCACCGAGTCGGTGCTTTTTTTTTTCGTTTTGCATTG
AGTTTTCTCCGTCGCATGTTTGCAGTTTTATTTTCCGTTTTGCATTGAAATTTCTCCGTCTCATGTTTGC
AGCGTGTTCAAAAAGTACGCAGCTGTATTTCACTTATTTACGGCGCCACATTTTCATGCCGTTTGTGCCA
ACTATCCCGAGCTAGTGAATACAGCTTGGCTTCACACAACACTGGTGACCCGCTGACCTGCTCGTACCTC
GTACCGTCGTACGGCACAGCATTTGGAATTAAAGGGTGTGATCGATACTGCTTGCTGCTAAGCTTGCATG
CCTGCAGTGCAGCGTGACCCGGTCGTGCCCCTCTCTAGAGATAATGAGCATTGCATGTCTAAGTTATAAA
AAATTACCACATATTTTTTTTGTCACACTTGTTTGAAGTGCAGTTTATCTATCTTTATACATATATTTAA
ACTTTACTCTACGAATAATATAATCTATAGTACTACAATAATATCAGTGTTTTAGAGAATCATATAAATG
AACAGTTAGACATGGTCTAAAGGACAATTGAGTATTTTGACAACAGGACTCTACAGTTTTATCTTTTTAG
TGTGCATGTGTTCTCCTTTTTTTTTGCAAATAGCTTCACCTATATAATACTTCATCCATTTTATTAGTAC
ATCCATTTAGGGTTTAGGGTTAATGGTTTTTATAGACTAATTTTTTTAGTACATCTATTTTATTCTATTT
TAGCCTCTAAATTAAGAAAACTAAAACTCTATTTTAGTTTTTTTATTTAATAATTTAGATATAAAATAGA
ATAAAATAAAGTGACTAAAAATTAAACAAATACCCTTTAAGAAATTAAAAAAACTAAGGAAACATTTTTC
TTGTTTCGAGTAGATAATGCCAGCCTGTTAAACGCCGTCGACGAGTCTAACGGACACCAACCAGCGAACC
AGCAGCGTCGCGTCGGGCCAAGCGAAGCAGACGGCACGGCATCTCTGTCGCTGCCTCTGGACCCCTCTCG
AGAGTTCCGCTCCACCGTTGGACTTGCTCCGCTGTCGGCATCCAGAAATTGCGTGGCGGAGCGGCAGACG
TGAGCCGGCACGGCAGGCGGCCTCCTCCTCCTCTCACGGCACCGGCAGCTACGGGGGATTCCTTTCCCAC
CGCTCCTTCGCTTTCCCTTCCTCGCCCGCCGTAATAAATAGACACCCCCTCCACACCCTCTTTCCCCAAC
CTCGTGTTGTTCGGAGCGCACACACACACAACCAGATCTCCCCCAAATCCACCCGTCGGCACCTCCGCTT
CAAGGTACGCCGCTCGTCCTCCCCCCCCCCCCCTCTCTACCTTCTCTAGATCGGCGTTCCGGTCCATGGT
TAGGGCCCGGTAGTTCTACTTCTGTTCATGTTTGTGTTAGATCCGTGTTTGTGTTAGATCCGTGCTGCTA
GCGTTCGTACACGGATGCGACCTGTACGTCAGACACGTTCTGATTGCTAACTTGCCAGTGTTTCTCTTTG
GGGAATCCTGGGATGGCTCTAGCCGTTCCGCAGACGGGATCGATTTCATGATTTTTTTTGTTTCGTTGCA
TAGGGTTTGGTTTGCCCTTTTCCTTTATTTCAATATATGCCGTGCACTTGTTTGTCGGGTCATCTTTTCA
TGCTTTTTTTTGTCTTGGTTGTGATGATGTGGTCTGGTTGGGCGGTCGTTCTAGATCGGAGTAGAATTCT
GTTTCAAACTACCTGGTGGATTTATTAATTTTGGATCTGTATGTGTGTGCCATACATATTCATAGTTACG
AATTGAAGATGATGGATGGAAATATCGATCTAGGATAGGTATACATGTTGATGCGGGTTTTACTGATGCA
TATACAGAGATGCTTTTTGTTCGCTTGGTTGTGATGATGTGGTGTGGTTGGGCGGTCGTTCATTCGTTCT
AGATCGGAGTAGAATACTGTTTCAAACTACCTGGTGTATTTATTAATTTTGGAACTGTATGTGTGTGTCA
TACATCTTCATAGTTACGAGTTTAAGATGGATGGAAATATCGATCTAGGATAGGTATACATGTTGATGTG
GGTTTTACTGATGCATATACATGATGGCATATGCAGCATCTATTCATATGCTCTAACCTTGAGTACCTAT
CTATTATAATAAACAAGTATGTTTTATAATTATTTTGATCTTGATATACTTGGATGATGGCATATGCAGC
AGCTATATGTGGATTTTTTTAGCCCTGCCTTCATACGCTATTTATTTGCTTGGTACTGTTTCTTTTGTCG
ATGCTCACCCTGTTGTTTGGTGTTACTTCTGCAGCCCTAGGATGCCAAAGAAGAAGAGGAAGGTTTCATC
GGAGACCGGCCCTGTTGCTGTTGACCCCACCCTGCGGCGGAGAATCGAGCCACACGAGTTCGAGGTGTTC
TTCGACCCAAGGGAGCTCCGCAAGGAGACGTGCCTCCTGTACGAGATCAACTGGGGCGGCAGGCACTCCA
TCTGGAGGCACACCAGCCAAAACACCAACAAGCACGTGGAGGTCAACTTCATCGAGAAGTTCACCACCGA
GAGGTACTTCTGCCCAAACACCCGCTGCTCCATCACCTGGTTCCTGTCCTGGAGCCCATGCGGCGAGTGC
TCCAGGGCCATCACCGAGTTCCTCAGCCGCTACCCACACGTCACCCTGTTCATCTACATCGCCAGGCTCT
ACCACCACGCCGACCCAAGGAACAGGCAGGGCCTCCGCGACCTGATCTCCAGCGGCGTGACCATCCAAAT
CATGACCGAGCAGGAGTCCGGCTACTGCTGGAGGAACTTCGTCAACTACTCCCCAAGCAACGAGGCCCAC
TGGCCAAGGTACCCACACCTCTGGGTGCGCCTCTACGTGCTCGAGCTGTACTGCATCATCCTCGGCCTGC
CACCATGCCTCAACATCCTGAGGCGCAAGCAACCACAGCTGACCTTCTTCACCATCGCCCTCCAAAGCTG
CCACTACCAGAGGCTCCCACCACACATCCTGTGGGCTACCGGCCTCAAGTCCGGCAGCGAGACGCCAGGC
ACCTCCGAGAGCGCTACGCCTGAACTTAAGGACAAGAAGTACTCGATCGGCCTCGCCATCGGGACGAACT
CAGTTGGCTGGGCCGTGATCACCGACGAGTACAAGGTGCCCTCTAAGAAGTTCAAGGTCCTGGGGAACAC
CGACCGCCATTCCATCAAGAAGAACCTCATCGGCGCTCTCCTGTTCGACAGCGGGGAGACCGCTGAGGCT
ACGAGGCTCAAGAGAACCGCTAGGCGCCGGTACACGAGAAGGAAGAACAGGATCTGCTACCTCCAAGAGA
TTTTCTCCAACGAGATGGCCAAGGTTGACGATTCATTCTTCCACCGCCTGGAGGAGTCTTTCCTCGTGGA
GGAGGATAAGAAGCACGAGCGGCATCCCATCTTCGGCAACATCGTGGACGAGGTTGCCTACCACGAGAAG
TACCCTACGATCTACCATCTGCGGAAGAAGCTCGTGGACTCCACCGATAAGGCGGACCTCAGACTGATCT
ACCTCGCTCTGGCCCACATGATCAAGTTCCGCGGCCATTTCCTGATCGAGGGGGATCTCAACCCAGACAA
CAGCGATGTTGACAAGCTGTTCATCCAACTCGTGCAGACCTACAACCAACTCTTCGAGGAGAACCCGATC
AACGCCTCTGGCGTGGACGCGAAGGCTATCCTGTCCGCGAGGCTCTCGAAGTCCAGGAGGCTGGAGAACC
TGATCGCTCAGCTCCCAGGCGAGAAGAAGAACGGCCTGTTCGGGAACCTCATCGCTCTCAGCCTGGGGCT
CACCCCGAACTTCAAGTCGAACTTCGATCTCGCTGAGGACGCCAAGCTGCAACTCTCCAAGGACACCTAC
GACGATGACCTCGATAACCTCCTGGCCCAGATCGGCGATCAATACGCGGACCTGTTCCTCGCTGCCAAGA
ACCTGTCGGACGCCATCCTCCTGTCAGATATCCTCCGCGTGAACACCGAGATCACGAAGGCTCCACTCTC
TGCCTCCATGATCAAGCGCTACGACGAGCACCATCAGGATCTGACCCTCCTGAAGGCGCTGGTCCGCCAA
CAGCTCCCGGAGAAGTACAAGGAGATTTTCTTCGATCAGTCGAAGAACGGCTACGCTGGGTACATCGACG
GCGGGGCCTCACAAGAGGAGTTCTACAAGTTCATCAAGCCAATCCTGGAGAAGATGGACGGCACGGAGGA
GCTCCTGGTGAAGCTCAACAGGGAGGACCTCCTGCGGAAGCAGAGAACCTTCGATAACGGCAGCATCCCC
CACCAAATCCATCTCGGGGAGCTGCACGCCATCCTGAGAAGGCAAGAGGACTTCTACCCTTTCCTCAAGG
ATAACCGGGAGAAGATCGAGAAGATCCTGACCTTCAGAATCCCATACTACGTCGGCCCTCTCGCGCGGGG
GAACTCAAGATTCGCTTGGATGACCCGCAAGTCTGAGGAGACCATCACGCCGTGGAACTTCGAGGAGGTG
GTGGACAAGGGCGCTAGCGCTCAGTCGTTCATCGAGAGGATGACCAACTTCGACAAGAACCTGCCCAACG
AGAAGGTGCTCCCTAAGCACTCGCTCCTGTACGAGTACTTCACCGTCTACAACGAGCTCACGAAGGTGAA
GTACGTCACCGAGGGCATGCGCAAGCCAGCGTTCCTGTCCGGGGAGCAGAAGAAGGCTATCGTGGACCTC
CTGTTCAAGACCAACCGGAAGGTCACGGTTAAGCAACTCAAGGAGGACTACTTCAAGAAGATCGAGTGCT
TCGATTCGGTCGAGATCAGCGGCGTTGAGGACCGCTTCAACGCCAGCCTCGGGACCTACCACGATCTCCT
GAAGATCATCAAGGATAAGGACTTCCTGGACAACGAGGAGAACGAGGATATCCTGGAGGACATCGTGCTG
ACCCTCACGCTGTTCGAGGACAGGGAGATGATCGAGGAGCGCCTGAAGACGTACGCCCATCTCTTCGATG
ACAAGGTCATGAAGCAACTCAAGCGCCGGAGATACACCGGCTGGGGGAGGCTGTCCCGCAAGCTCATCAA
CGGCATCCGGGACAAGCAGTCCGGGAAGACCATCCTCGACTTCCTGAAGAGCGATGGCTTCGCCAACAGG
AACTTCATGCAACTGATCCACGATGACAGCCTCACCTTCAAGGAGGATATCCAAAAGGCTCAAGTGAGCG
GCCAGGGGGACTCGCTGCACGAGCATATCGCGAACCTCGCTGGCTCCCCCGCGATCAAGAAGGGCATCCT
CCAGACCGTGAAGGTTGTGGACGAGCTCGTGAAGGTCATGGGCCGGCACAAGCCTGAGAACATCGTCATC
GAGATGGCCAGAGAGAACCAAACCACGCAGAAGGGGCAAAAGAACTCTAGGGAGCGCATGAAGCGCATCG
AGGAGGGCATCAAGGAGCTGGGGTCCCAAATCCTCAAGGAGCACCCAGTGGAGAACACCCAACTGCAGAA
CGAGAAGCTCTACCTGTACTACCTCCAGAACGGCAGGGATATGTACGTGGACCAAGAGCTGGATATCAAC
CGCCTCAGCGATTACGACGTCGATGCTATCGTTCCCCAGTCTTTCCTGAAGGATGACTCCATCGACAACA
AGGTCCTCACCAGGTCGGACAAGAACCGCGGCAAGTCAGATAACGTTCCATCTGAGGAGGTCGTTAAGAA
GATGAAGAACTACTGGAGGCAGCTCCTGAACGCCAAGCTGATCACGCAAAGGAAGTTCGACAACCTCACC
AAGGCTGAGAGAGGCGGGCTCTCAGAGCTGGACAAGGCCGGCTTCATCAAGCGGCAGCTGGTCGAGACCA
GACAAATCACGAAGCACGTTGCGCAAATCCTCGACTCTCGGATGAACACGAAGTACGATGAGAACGACAA
GCTGATCAGGGAGGTTAAGGTGATCACCCTGAAGTCTAAGCTCGTCTCCGACTTCAGGAAGGATTTCCAG
TTCTACAAGGTTCGCGAGATCAACAACTACCACCATGCCCATGACGCTTACCTCAACGCTGTGGTCGGCA
CCGCTCTGATCAAGAAGTACCCAAAGCTGGAGTCCGAGTTCGTGTACGGGGACTACAAGGTTTACGATGT
GCGCAAGATGATCGCCAAGTCGGAGCAAGAGATCGGCAAGGCTACCGCCAAGTACTTCTTCTACTCAAAC
ATCATGAACTTCTTCAAGACCGAGATCACGCTGGCCAACGGCGAGATCCGGAAGAGACCGCTCATCGAGA
CCAACGGCGAGACGGGGGAGATCGTGTGGGACAAGGGCAGGGATTTCGCGACCGTCCGCAAGGTTCTCTC
CATGCCCCAGGTGAACATCGTCAAGAAGACCGAGGTCCAAACGGGCGGGTTCTCAAAGGAGTCTATCCTG
CCTAAGCGGAACAGCGACAAGCTCATCGCCAGAAAGAAGGACTGGGACCCAAAGAAGTACGGCGGGTTCG
ACAGCCCTACCGTGGCCTACTCGGTCCTGGTTGTGGCGAAGGTTGAGAAGGGCAAGTCCAAGAAGCTCAA
GAGCGTGAAGGAGCTCCTGGGGATCACCATCATGGAGAGGTCCAGCTTCGAGAAGAACCCAATCGACTTC
CTGGAGGCCAAGGGCTACAAGGAGGTGAAGAAGGACCTGATCATCAAGCTCCCGAAGTACTCTCTCTTCG
AGCTGGAGAACGGCAGGAAGAGAATGCTGGCTTCCGCTGGCGAGCTCCAGAAGGGGAACGAGCTCGCGCT
GCCAAGCAAGTACGTGAACTTCCTCTACCTGGCTTCCCACTACGAGAAGCTCAAGGGCAGCCCGGAGGAC
AACGAGCAAAAGCAGCTGTTCGTCGAGCAGCACAAGCATTACCTCGACGAGATCATCGAGCAAATCTCCG
AGTTCAGCAAGCGCGTGATCCTCGCCGACGCGAACCTGGATAAGGTCCTCTCCGCCTACAACAAGCACCG
GGACAAGCCCATCAGAGAGCAAGCGGAGAACATCATCCATCTCTTCACCCTGACGAACCTCGGCGCTCCT
GCTGCTTTCAAGTACTTCGACACCACGATCGATCGGAAGAGATACACCTCCACGAAGGAGGTCCTGGACG
CGACCCTCATCCACCAGTCGATCACCGGCCTGTACGAGACGAGGATCGACCTCTCACAACTCGGCGGGGA
TAAGAGACCCGCAGCAACCAAGAAGGCAGGGCAAGCAAAGAAGAAGAAGACGCGTGACTCCGGCGGCAGC
ACCAACCTGTCCGACATCATCGAGAAGGAGACGGGCAAGCAACTCGTGATCCAGGAGAGCATCCTCATGC
TGCCAGAGGAGGTGGAGGAGGTCATCGGCAACAAGCCAGAGTCCGACATCCTGGTGCACACCGCCTACGA
CGAGTCCACCGACGAGAACGTCATGCTCCTGACCAGCGACGCCCCAGAGTACAAGCCATGGGCCCTCGTC
ATCCAGGACAGCAACGGGGAGAACAAGATCAAGATGCTGTCGGGGGGGAGCCCAAAGAAGAAGCGGAAGG
TGTAGAGCTCAGAGCTTTCGTTCGTATCATCGGTTTCGACAACGTTCGTCAAGTTCAATGCATCAGTTTC
ATTGCGCACACACCAGAATCCTACTGAGTTTGAGTATTATGGCATTGGGAAAACTGTTTTTCTTGTACCA
TTTGTTGTGCTTGTAATTTACTGTGTTTTTTATTCGGTTTTCGCTATCGAACTGTGAAATGGAAATGGAT
GGAGAAGAGTTAATGAATGATATGGTCCTTTTGTTCATTCTCAAATTAATATTATTTGTTTTTTCTCTTA
TTTGTTGTGTGTTGAATTTGAAATTATAAGAGATATGCAAACATTTTGTTTTGAGTAAAAATGTGTCAAA
TCGTGGCCTCTAATGACCGAAGTTAATATGAGGAGTAAAACACTTGTAGTTGTACCATTATGCTTATTCA
CTAGGCAACAAATATATTTTCAGACCTAGAAAAGCTGCAAATGTTACTGAATACAAGTATGTCCTCTTGT
GTTTTAGACATTTATGAACTTTCCTTTATGTAATTTTCCAGAATCCTTGTCAGATTCTAATCATTGCTTT
ATAATTATAGTTATACTCATGGATTTGTAGTTGAGTATGAAAATATTTTTTAATGCATTTTATGACTTGC
CAATTGATTGACAACGAATTCGTAATCATGTCATAGCTGTTTCCTGTGTGAAATTGTTATCCGCTCACAA
TTCCACACAACATACGAGCCGGAAGCATAAAGTGTAAAGCCTGGGGTGCCTAATGAGTGAGCTAACTCAC
ATTAATTGCGTTGCGCTCACTGCCCGCTTTCCAGTCGGGAAACCTGTCGTGCCAGCTGCATTAATGAATC
GGCCAACGCGCGGGGAGAGGCGGTTTGCGTATTGGCTAGAGCAGCTTGCCAACATGGTGGAGCACGACAC
TCTCGTCTACTCCAAGAATATCAAAGATACAGTCTCAGAAGACCAAAGGGCTATTGAGACTTTTCAACAA
AGGGTAATATCGGGAAACCTCCTCGGATTCCATTGCCCAGCTATCTGTCACTTCATCAAAAGGACAGTAG
AAAAGGAAGGTGGCACCTACAAATGCCATCATTGCGATAAAGGAAAGGCTATCGTTCAAGATGCCTCTGC
CGACAGTGGTCCCAAAGATGGACCCCCACCCACGAGGAGCATCGTGGAAAAAGAAGACGTTCCAACCACG
TCTTCAAAGCAAGTGGATTGATGTGATATCTCCACTGACGTAAGGGATGACGCACAATCCCACTATCCTT
CGCAAGACCCTTCCTCTATATAAGGAAGTTCATTTCATTTGGAGAGGACACGCTGAAATCACCAGTCTCT
CTCTACAAATCTATCTCTCTCGAGTCTACCATGAGCCCAGAACGACGCCCGGCCGACATCCGCCGTGCCA
CCGAGGCGGACATGCCGGCGGTCTGCACCATCGTCAACCACTACATCGAGACAAGCACGGTCAACTTCCG
TACCGAGCCGCAGGAACCGCAGGAGTGGACGGACGACCTCGTCCGTCTGCGGGAGCGCTATCCCTGGCTC
GTCGCCGAGGTGGACGGCGAGGTCGCCGGCATCGCCTACGCGGGCCCCTGGAAGGCACGCAACGCCTACG
ACTGGACGGCCGAGTCGACCGTGTACGTCTCCCCCCGCCACCAGCGGACGGGACTGGGCTCCACGCTCTA
CACCCACCTGCTGAAGTCCCTGGAGGCACAGGGCTTCAAGAGCGTGGTCGCTGTCATCGGGCTGCCCAAC
GACCCGAGCGTGCGCATGCACGAGGCGCTCGGATATGCCCCCCGCGGCATGCTGCGGGCGGCCGGCTTCA
AGCACGGGAACTGGCATGACGTGGGTTTCTGGCAGCTGGACTTCAGCCTGCCGGTACCGCCCCGTCCGGT
CCTGCCCGTCACCGAGATTTGACTCGAGTTTCTCCATAATAATGTGTGAGTAGTTCCCAGATAAGGGAAT
TAGGGTTCCTATAGGGTTTCGCTCATGTGTTGAGCATATAAGAAACCCTTAGTATGTATTTGTATTTGTA
AAATACTTCTATCAATAAAATTTCTAATTCCTAAAACCAAAATCCAGTACTAAAATCCAGATCCCCCGAA
TTAATTCGGCGTTAATTCAGTACATTAAAAACGTCCGCAATGTGTTATTAAGTTGTCTAAGCGTCAATTT
GTTTACACCACAATATATCCTGCCACCAGCCAGCCAACAGCTCCCCGACCGGCAGCTCGGCACAAAATCA
CCACTCGATACAGGCAGCCCATCAGTCCGGGACGGCGTCAGCGGGAGAGCCGTTGTAAGGCGGCAGACTT
TGCTCATGTTACCGATGCTATTCGGAAGAACGGCAACTAAGCTGCCGGGTTTGAAACACGGATGATCTCG
CGGAGGGTAGCATGTTGATTGTAACGATGACAGAGCGTTGCTGCCTGTGATCACCGCGGTTTCAAAATCG
GCTCCGTCGATACTATGTTATACGCCAACTTTGAAAACAACTTTGAAAAAGCTGTTTTCTGGTATTTAAG
GTTTTAGAATGCAAGGAACAGTGAATTGGAGTTCGTCTTGTTATAATTAGCTTCTTGGGGTATCTTTAAA
TACTGTAGAAAAGAGGAAGGAAATAATAAATGGCTAAAATGAGAATATCACCGGAATTGAAAAAACTGAT
CGAAAAATACCGCTGCGTAAAAGATACGGAAGGAATGTCTCCTGCTAAGGTATATAAGCTGGTGGGAGAA
AATGAAAACCTATATTTAAAAATGACGGACAGCCGGTATAAAGGGACCACCTATGATGTGGAACGGGAAA
AGGACATGATGCTATGGCTGGAAGGAAAGCTGCCTGTTCCAAAGGTCCTGCACTTTGAACGGCATGATGG
CTGGAGCAATCTGCTCATGAGTGAGGCCGATGGCGTCCTTTGCTCGGAAGAGTATGAAGATGAACAAAGC
CCTGAAAAGATTATCGAGCTGTATGCGGAGTGCATCAGGCTCTTTCACTCCATCGACATATCGGATTGTC
CCTATACGAATAGCTTAGACAGCCGCTTAGCCGAATTGGATTACTTACTGAATAACGATCTGGCCGATGT
GGATTGCGAAAACTGGGAAGAAGACACTCCATTTAAAGATCCGCGCGAGCTGTATGATTTTTTAAAGACG
GAAAAGCCCGAAGAGGAACTTGTCTTTTCCCACGGCGACCTGGGAGACAGCAACATCTTTGTGAAAGATG
GCAAAGTAAGTGGCTTTATTGATCTTGGGAGAAGCGGCAGGGCGGACAAGTGGTATGACATTGCCTTCTG
CGTCCGGTCGATCAGGGAGGATATCGGGGAAGAACAGTATGTCGAGCTATTTTTTGACTTACTGGGGATC
AAGCCTGATTGGGAGAAAATAAAATATTATATTTTACTGGATGAATTGTTTTAGTACCTAGAATGCATGA
CCAAAATCCCTTAACGTGAGTTTTCGTTCCACTGAGCGTCAGACCCCGTAGAAAAGATCAAAGGATCTTC
TTGAGATCCTTTTTTTCTGCGCGTAATCTGCTGCTTGCAAACAAAAAAACCACCGCTACCAGCGGTGGTT
TGTTTGCCGGATCAAGAGCTACCAACTCTTTTTCCGAAGGTAACTGGCTTCAGCAGAGCGCAGATACCAA
ATACTGTCCTTCTAGTGTAGCCGTAGTTAGGCCACCACTTCAAGAACTCTGTAGCACCGCCTACATACCT
CGCTCTGCTAATCCTGTTACCAGTGGCTGCTGCCAGTGGCGATAAGTCGTGTCTTACCGGGTTGGACTCA
AGACGATAGTTACCGGATAAGGCGCAGCGGTCGGGCTGAACGGGGGGTTCGTGCACACAGCCCAGCTTGG
AGCGAACGACCTACACCGAACTGAGATACCTACAGCGTGAGCTATGAGAAAGCGCCACGCTTCCCGAAGG
GAGAAAGGCGGACAGGTATCCGGTAAGCGGCAGGGTCGGAACAGGAGAGCGCACGAGGGAGCTTCCAGGG
GGAAACGCCTGGTATCTTTATAGTCCTGTCGGGTTTCGCCACCTCTGACTTGAGCGTCGATTTTTGTGAT
GCTCGTCAGGGGGGCGGAGCCTATGGAAAAACGCCAGCAACGCGGCCTTTTTACGGTTCCTGGCCTTTTG
CTGGCCTTTTGCTCACATGTTCTTTCCTGCGTTATCCCCTGATTCTGTGGATAACCGTATTACCGCCTTT
GAGTGAGCTGATACCGCTCGCCGCAGCCGAACGACCGAGCGCAGCGAGTCAGTGAGCGAGGAAGCGGAAG
AGCGCCTGATGCGGTATTTTCTCCTTACGCATCTGTGCGGTATTTCACACCGCATATGGTGCACTCTCAG
TACAATCTGCTCTGATGCCGCATAGTTAAGCCAGTATACACTCCGCTATCGCTACGTGACTGGGTCATGG
CTGCGCCCCGACACCCGCCAACACCCGCTGACGCGCCCTGACGGGCTTGTCTGCTCCCGGCATCCGCTTA
CAGACAAGCTGTGACCGTCTCCGGGAGCTGCATGTGTCAGAGGTTTTCACCGTCATCACCGAAACGCGCG
AGGCAGGGTGCCTTGATGTGGGCGCCGGCGGTCGAGTGGCGACGGCGCGGCTTGTCCGCGCCCTGGTAGA
TTGCCTGGCCGTAGGCCAGCCATTTTTGAGCGGCCAGCGGCCGCGATAGGCCGACGCGAAGCGGCGGGGC
GTAGGGAGCGCAGCGACCGAAGGGTAGGCGCTTTTTGCAGCTCTTCGGCTGTGCGCTGGCCAGACAGTTA
TGCACAGGCCAGGCGGGTTTTAAGAGTTTTAATAAGTTTTAAAGAGTTTTAGGCGGAAAAATCGCCTTTT
TTCTCTTTTATATCAGTCACTTACATGTGTGACCGGTTCCCAATGTACGGCTTTGGGTTCCCAATGTACG
GGTTCCGGTTCCCAATGTACGGCTTTGGGTTCCCAATGTACGTGCTATCCACAGGAAACAGACCTTTTCG
ACCTTTTTCCCCTGCTAGGGCAATTTGCCCTAGCATCTGCTCCGTACATTAGGAACCGGCGGATGCTTCG
CCCTCGATCAGGTTGCGGTAGCGCATGACTAGGATCGGGCCAGCCTGCCCCGCCTCCTCCTTCAAATCGT
ACTCCGGCAGGTCATTTGACCCGATCAGCTTGCGCACGGTGAAACAGAACTTCTTGAACTCTCCGGCGCT
GCCACTGCGTTCGTAGATCGTCTTGAACAACCATCTGGCTTCTGCCTTGCCTGCGGCGCGGCGTGCCAGG
CGGTAGAGAAAACGGCCGATGCCGGGATCGATCAAAAAGTAATCGGGGTGAACCGTCAGCACGTCCGGGT
TCTTGCCTTCTGTGATCTCGCGGTACATCCAATCAGCTAGCTCGATCTCGATGTACTCCGGCCGCCCGGT
TTCGCTCTTTACGATCTTGTAGCGGCTAATCAAGGCTTCACCCTCGGATACCGTCACCAGGCGGCCGTTC
TTGGCCTTCTTCGTACGCTGCATGGCAACGTGCGTGGTGTTTAACCGAATGCAGGTTTCTACCAGGTCGT
CTTTCTGCTTTCCGCCATCGGCTCGCCGGCAGAACTTGAGTACGTCCGCAACGTGTGGACGGAACACGCG
GCCGGGCTTGTCTCCCTTCCCTTCCCGGTATCGGTTCATGGATTCGGTTAGATGGGAAACCGCCATCAGT
ACCAGGTCGTAATCCCACACACTGGCCATGCCGGCCGGCCCTGCGGAAACCTCTACGTGCCCGTCTGGAA
GCTCGTAGCGGATCACCTCGCCAGCTCGTCGGTCACGCTTCGACAGACGGAAAACGGCCACGTCCATGAT
GCTGCGACTATCGCGGGTGCCCACGTCATAGAGCATCGGAACGAAAAAATCTGGTTGCTCGTCGCCCTTG
GGCGGCTTCCTAATCGACGGCGCACCGGCTGCCGGCGGTTGCCGGGATTCTTTGCGGATTCGATCAGCGG
CCGCTTGCCACGATTCACCGGGGCGTGCTTCTGCCTCGATGCGTTGCCGCTGGGCGGCCTGCGCGGCCTT
CAACTTCTCCACCAGGTCATCACCCAGCGCCGCGCCGATTTGTACCGGGCCGGATGGTTTGCGACCGCTC
ACGCCGATTCCTCGGGCTTGGGGGTTCCAGTGCCATTGCAGGGCCGGCAGGCAACCCAGCCGCTTACGCC
TGGCCAACCGCCCGTTCCTCCACACATGGGGCATTCCACGGCGTCGGTGCCTGGTTGTTCTTGATTTTCC
ATGCCGCCTCCTTTAGCCGCTAAAATTCATCTACTCATTTATTCATTTGCTCATTTACTCTGGTAGCTGC
GCGATGTATTCAGATAGCAGCTCGGTAATGGTCTTGCCTTGGCGTACCGCGTACATCTTCAGCTTGGTGT
GATCCTCCGCCGGCAACTGAAAGTTGACCCGCTTCATGGCTGGCGTGTCTGCCAGGCTGGCCAACGTTGC
AGCCTTGCTGCTGCGTGCGCTCGGACGGCCGGCACTTAGCGTGTTTGTGCTTTTGCTCATTTTCTCTTTA
CCTCATTAACTCAAATGAGTTTTGATTTAATTTCAGCGGCCAGCGCCTGGACCTCGCGGGCAGCGTCGCC
CTCGGGTTCTGATTCAAGAACGGTTGTGCCGGCGGCGGCAGTGCCTGGGTAGCTCACGCGCTGCGTGATA
CGGGACTCAAGAATGGGCAGCTCGTACCCGGCCAGCGCCTCGGCAACCTCACCGCCGATGCGCGTGCCTT
TGATCGCCCGCGACACGACAAAGGCCGCTTGTAGCCTTCCATCCGTGACCTCAATGCGCTGCTTAACCAG
CTCCACCAGGTCGGCGGTGGCCCATATGTCGTAAGGGCTTGGCTGCACCGGAATCAGCACGAAGTCGGCT
GCCTTGATCGCGGACACAGCCAAGTCCGCCGCCTGGGGCGCTCCGTCGATCACTACGAAGTCGCGCCGGC
CGATGGCCTTCACGTCGCGGTCAATCGTCGGGCGGTCGATGCCGACAACGGTTAGCGGTTGATCTTCCCG
CACGGCCGCCCAATCGCGGGCACTGCCCTGGGGATCGGAATCGACTAACAGAACATCGGCCCCGGCGAGT
TGCAGGGCGCGGGCTAGATGGGTTGCGATGGTCGTCTTGCCTGACCCGCCTTTCTGGTTAAGTACAGCGA
TAACCTTCATGCGTTCCCCTTGCGTATTTGTTTATTTACTCATCGCATCATATACGCAGCGACCGCATGA
CGCAAGCTGTTTTACTCAAATACACATCACCTTTTTAGACGGCGGCGCTCGGTTTCTTCAGCGGCCAAGC
TGGCCGGCCAGGCCGCCAGCTTGGCATCAGACAAACCGGCCAGGATTTCATGCAGCCGCACGGTTGAGAC
GTGCGCGGGCGGCTCGAACACGTACCCGGCCGCGATCATCTCCGCCTCGATCTCTTCGGTAATGAAAAAC
GGTTCGTCCTGGCCGTCCTGGTGCGGTTTCATGCTTGTTCCTCTTGGCGTTCATTCTCGGCGGCCGCCAG
GGCGTCGGCCTCGGTCAATGCGTCCTCACGGAAGGCACCGCGCCGCCTGGCCTCGGTGGGCGTCACTTCC
TCGCTGCGCTCAAGTGCGCGGTACAGGGTCGAGCGATGCACGCCAAGCAGTGCAGCCGCCTCTTTCACGG
TGCGGCCTTCCTGGTCGATCAGCTCGCGGGCGTGCGCGATCTGTGCCGGGGTGAGGGTAGGGCGGGGGCC
AAACTTCACGCCTCGGGCCTTGGCGGCCTCGCGCCCGCTCCGGGTGCGGTCGATGATTAGGGAACGCTCG
AACTCGGCAATGCCGGCGAACACGGTCAACACCATGCGGCCGGCCGGCGTGGTGGTGTCGGCCCACGGCT
CTGCCAGGCTACGCAGGCCCGCGCCGGCCTCCTGGATGCGCTCGGCAATGTCCAGTAGGTCGCGGGTGCT
GCGGGCCAGGCGGTCTAGCCTGGTCACTGTCACAACGTCGCCAGGGCGTAGGTGGTCAAGCATCCTGGCC
AGCTCCGGGCGGTCGCGCCTGGTGCCGGTGATCTTCTCGGAAAACAGCTTGGTGCAGCCGGCCGCGTGCA
GTTCGGCCCGTTGGTTGGTCAAGTCCTGGTCGTCGGTGCTGACGCGGGCATAGCCCAGCAGGCCAGCGGC
GGCGCTCTTGTTCATGGCGTAATGTCTCCGGTTCTAGTCGCAAGTATTCTACTTTATGCGACTAAAACAC
GCGACAAGAAAACGCCAGGAAAAGGGCAGGGCGGCAGCCTGTCGCGTAACTTAGGACTTGTGCGACATGT
CGTTTTCAGAAGACGGCTGCACTGAACGTCAGAAGCCGACTGCACTATAGCAGCGGAGGGGTTGGATCAA
AGTACTTTGATCCCGAGGGGAACCCTGTGGTTGGCATGCACATACAAATGGACGAACGGATAAACCTTTT
CACGCCCTTTTAAATATCCGATTATTCTAA
